>Addgene plasmid #43082 | I-CTCT | depositor partial sequence | sequence record 58347 | I-CTCT sequence 424 bps
CGTCTCCTGACCCCAGAGCAGGTCGTGGCGATCGCAAGCCACGACGGAGGAAAGCAAGCCTTGGAAACAG
TACAGAGGCTGTTGCCTGTGCTGTGCCAAGCGCACGGACTCACCCCAGAGCAGGTCGTGGCCATTGCCTC
GAATGGAGGGGGCAAACAGGCGTTGGAAACCGTACAACGATTGCTGCCGGTGCTGTGCCAAGCGCACGGC
CTCACCCCAGAGCAGGTCGTGGCGATCGCAAGCCACGACGGAGGAAAGCAAGCCTTGGAAACAGTACAGA
GGCTGTTGCCTGTGCTGTGCCAAGCGCACGGATTAACCCCAGAGCAGGTCGTGGCCATTGCCTCGAATGG
AGGGGGCAAACAGGCGTTGGAAACCGTACAACGATTGCTGCCGGTGCTGTGCCAAGCGCACGGCTTAAGA
GACG
