>Addgene plasmid #43082 | I-CTCT | addgene partial sequence | sequence record 60401 | M13-F20 5'-TGTAAAACGACGGCCAGT-3'
CTATAGGGCGAATTGGGCCCTCTAGATGCATGCTCGAGCGGCCGCCAGTGTGATGGATATCTGCAGAATT
CGCCCTTATATAGATGCCGTCCTAGCGCGTCTCCTGACCCCAGAGCAGGTCGTGGCGATCGCAAGCCACG
ACGGAGGAAAGCAAGCCTTGGAAACAGTACAGAGGCTGTTGCCTGTGCTGTGCCAAGCGCACGGACTCAC
CCCAGAGCAGGTCGTGGCCATTGCCTCGAATGGAGGGGGCAAACAGGCGTTGGAAACCGTACAACGATTG
CTGCCGGTGCTGTGCCAAGCGCACGGCCTCACCCCAGAGCAGGTCGTGGCGATCGCAAGCCACGACGGAG
GAAAGCAAGCCTTGGAAACAGTACAGAGGCTGTTGCCTGTGCTGTGCCAAGCGCACGGATTAACCCCAGA
GCAGGTCGTGGCCATTGCCTCGAATGGAGGGGGCAAACAGGCGTTGGAAACCGTACAACGATTGCTGCCG
GTGCTGTGCCAAGCGCACGGCTTAAGAGACGTGGGCACAGGAAAGATACTTAAGGGCGAATTCCAGCACA
CTGGCGGCCGTTACTAGTGGATCCGAGCTCGGTACCAAGCTTGATGCATAGCTTGAGTATTCTATAGTGT
CACCTAAATAGCTTGGCGTAATCATGGTCATAGCTGTTTCCTGTGTGAAATTGTTATCCGCTCACAATTC
CACACAACATACGAGCCGGAAGCATAAAGTGTAAAGCCTGGGGTGCCTAATGAGTGAGCTAACTCACATT
AATTGCGTTGCGCTCACTGCCCGCTTTCCAGTCGGGAAACCTGTCGTGCCAGCTGCATTAATGAATCGGC
CAACGCGCGGGGAGAGGCGGTTTGCGTATTGGGCGCTCTTCCGCTT
