[The description below was written by a language model from this plasmid's Addgene catalogue record.]
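Description:
I-CTCT is a bacterial cloning plasmid built on the commercial pCRII-TOPO backbone (about 4 kb without insert), carrying a 424 bp synthetic insert introduced by TOPO cloning. It is a high-copy plasmid propagated in E. coli and selectable with both ampicillin and kanamycin, consistent with the dual resistance markers of the pCRII-TOPO vector. The insert sits between the T7 and M13-reverse priming sites, which the record lists for sequence verification. No mammalian promoter, reporter or expression element is recorded. The vector type is given simply as bacterial cloning, so the plasmid appears to store a DNA part rather than express anything.

The record does not describe the insert beyond its name, its synthetic origin and its size. The associated publication describes a TALEN genome-editing system for generating human stem cell-based disease models. In that context, the name and length fit a pre-assembled block of four TAL effector repeat modules, each repeat being roughly 100 bp, that would recognise the tetranucleotide CTCT. The "I" prefix may denote the block's position within a hierarchical assembly scheme. This reading is an inference from the name, insert size and publication title, not something the catalogue fields state. No feature table is provided, so the repeat composition, flanking restriction or assembly sites and insert orientation cannot be confirmed. If the inference holds, the plasmid would be one member of a library of multimer building blocks that are excised or amplified and joined in order to build custom TALE DNA-binding arrays, which are then fused to a nuclease domain in a separate expression vector.
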