Addgene plasmid #43082: I-CTCT
Depositing lab: Chad Cowan & Kiran Musunuru. Depositing organization: Harvard University. Publication: A TALEN Genome-Editing System for Generating Human Stem Cell-Based Disease Models. Ding Q, Lee YK, Schaefer EA, Peters DT, Veres A, Kim K, Kuperwasser N, Motola DL, Meissner TB, Hendriks WT, Trevisan M, Gupta RM, Moisan A, Banks E, Friesen M, Schinzel RT, Xia F, Tang A, Xia Y, Figueroa E, Wann A, Ahfeldt T, Daheron L, Zhang F, Rubin LL, Peng LF, Chung RT, Musunuru K, Cowan CA. Cell Stem Cell. 2012 Dec 12. pii: S1934-5909(12)00645-5. doi: 10.1016/j.stem.2012.11.011. PubMed 23246482.
Backbone
  Vector backbone: pCRII-TOPO
  Backbone manufacturer: Invitrogen
  Backbone size w/o insert (bp): 3973
  Vector type: Bacterial Cloning
Growth in bacteria
  Bacterial resistance: Ampicillin and Kanamycin, 100 & 50 μg/mL
  Growth temperature: 37°C
  Growth strain: Top10
  Copy number: High Copy
Gene/Insert
  Gene/Insert name: I-CTCT
  Species: Synthetic
  Insert size (bp): 424
  Cloning method: TOPO Cloning
  Sequencing primers: 5′ T7; 3′ M13-rev
Terms and licenses: Academic/Nonprofit Terms; Industry Terms: Not Available to Industry
How to cite: I-CTCT was a gift from Chad Cowan & Kiran Musunuru (Addgene plasmid # 43082 ; http://n2t.net/addgene:43082 ; RRID:Addgene_43082)
